Addgene plasmid #92282: pZac2.1 hSynapsin1 NAPA-N SV40
Purpose: FRET probe; extracellular synapse targeted mCherry
Depositing lab: Baljit Khakh. Depositing organization: University of California, Los Angeles (UCLA). Publication: An Optical Neuron-Astrocyte Proximity Assay at Synaptic Distance Scales. Octeau JC, Chai H, Jiang R, Bonanno SL, Martin KC, Khakh BS. Neuron. 2018 Apr 4;98(1):49-66.e9. doi: 10.1016/j.neuron.2018.03.003. PubMed 29621490.
Backbone
  Vector backbone: pZac2.1
  Vector type: AAV
Growth in bacteria
  Bacterial resistance: Ampicillin, 100 μg/mL
  Growth temperature: 37°C
  Growth strain: NEB Stable
  Copy number: High Copy
Gene/Insert
  Gene/Insert name: Neuron-astrocyte proximity assay - Neuronal (alt name: NAPA-N)
  Species: Synthetic
  Insert size (bp): 1653
  Promoter: hSynapsin1
  Cloning method: Gibson Cloning
  Sequencing primers: 5′ GACCATCTGCGCTGCGGCG; 3′ GTGGTTTGTCCAAACTCATCAAT
Terms and licenses: Academic/Nonprofit Terms; Industry Terms: Not Available to Industry
How to cite: pZac2.1 hSynapsin1 NAPA-N SV40 was a gift from Baljit Khakh (Addgene plasmid # 92282 ; http://n2t.net/addgene:92282 ; RRID:Addgene_92282)
