[The description below was written by a language model from this plasmid's Addgene catalogue record and pLannotate feature annotations shown in this document.]
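Description:
pZac2.1 hSynapsin1 NAPA-N SV40 is an AAV transfer plasmid built on the pZac2.1 backbone, carrying the neuronal half of the neuron-astrocyte proximity assay (NAPA). It is propagated in E. coli as a high-copy plasmid through a ColE1/pUC-type origin and selected with ampicillin via the β-lactamase gene. An f1 origin and remnants of the lac region (lacI and lacZα fragments, lac promoter and operator) are leftover cloning-vector sequence outside the viral cassette. Two AAV2 inverted terminal repeats flank the expression unit and define the segment that is replicated and packaged into recombinant AAV particles when rep, cap and helper functions are supplied in trans.

Between the ITRs, the human synapsin I promoter restricts expression to neurons. It is followed by a chimeric β-globin/immunoglobulin intron, which generally improves transcript processing and expression, and a short T7 promoter. The synthetic insert (about 1.65 kb) encodes mCherry fused in frame to a fragment of human CD4 and then to a short segment annotated by similarity to a neurexin 3 protein. The transcript ends at an SV40 polyadenylation signal. The record describes the product as an extracellular, synapse-targeted mCherry. This fits a design in which the CD4 portion acts as a membrane-anchored spacer displaying the fluorophore outside the cell and the neurexin-derived tail directs the protein to synaptic sites, although the record does not assign these roles to the individual segments or annotate a signal peptide. The construct serves as one partner of a FRET pair, intended to report nanometre-scale proximity between neuronal synaptic membranes and astrocyte processes expressing a complementary probe.
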