Features (pLannotate 1.2.2; 19 found; start..end, strand, type, name):
      2..94      +  CDS            lacI (fragment): lac repressor; lacI; The lac repressor binds to the lac operator to inhibit transcription in E. coli. This inhibition can be relieved by adding lactose or isopropyl-β-D-thiogalactopyranoside (IPTG).
    107..128     +  protein_bind   CAP binding site: CAP binding activates transcription in the presence of cAMP. E. coli catabolite activator protein
    143..173     +  promoter       lac promoter: promoter for the E. coli lac operon
    181..197     +  protein_bind   lac operator: The lac repressor binds to the lac operator to inhibit transcription in E. coli. This inhibition can be relieved by adding lactose or isopropyl-β-D-thiogalactopyranoside (IPTG). lac repressor encoded by lacI
    258..388     -  repeat_region  AAV2 ITR (fragment): inverted terminal repeat of adeno-associated virus serotype 2 inverted
    465..912     +  promoter       hSyn promoter: human synapsin I promoter; confers neuron-specific expression (Kügler et al., 2003)
    959..1091    +  intron         chimeric intron: chimera between introns from human β-globin and immunoglobulin heavy chain genes
   1136..1154    +  promoter       T7 promoter: promoter for bacteriophage T7 RNA polymerase
   1259..1966    +  CDS            mCherry: mCherry is a basic (constitutively fluorescent) red fluorescent protein published in 2004, derived from Discosoma sp.. It is reported to be a very rapidly-maturing monomer with low acid sensitivity.
   2003..2674    +  CDS            CD4 (fragment): CD4_HUMAN - Experimental evidence at protein level: Swiss-Prot protein existence level 1. (Microbial infection) Primary receptor for human immunodeficiency virus-1 (HIV-1) (PubMed:2214026, PubMed:16331979, PubMed:9641677, PubMed:12089508). Down-regulated by HIV-1 Vpu (PubMed:17346169). Acts as a receptor for Human Herpes virus 7/HHV-7 (PubMed:7909607). From Homo sapiens (Human).
   2657..2821    +  CDS            nrxn3b (fragment): NR3BB_DANRE - Experimental evidence at transcript level: Swiss-Prot protein existence level 2. Neuronal cell surface protein that may be involved in cell recognition and cell adhesion. From Danio rerio (Zebrafish) (Brachydanio rerio).
   2864..2985    -  polyA_signal   SV40 poly(A) signal: SV40 polyadenylation signal
   3008..3076    -  CDS            large T antigen (fragment): large T antigen from SV40 (simian virus 40)
   3147..3277    +  repeat_region  AAV2 ITR (fragment): inverted terminal repeat of adeno-associated virus serotype 2 inverted
   3291..3448    +  CDS            lacZα (fragment): LacZα fragment of β-galactosidase; lacZ fragment
   3453..3881    +  rep_origin     f1 ori (sequence partly withheld): f1 bacteriophage origin of replication; arrow indicates direction of (+) strand synthesis
   3934..4038    +  promoter       AmpR promoter: bla
   4039..4899    +  CDS            AmpR: β-lactamase; bla; confers resistance to ampicillin, carbenicillin, and related antibiotics
   5070..5658    +  rep_origin     ori: high-copy-number ColE1/pMB1/pBR322/pUC origin of replication
>Addgene plasmid #92282 | pZac2.1 hSynapsin1 NAPA-N SV40 | depositor full sequence | sequence record 177817 | Full Sequence
AGCGCCCAATACGCAAACCGCCTCTCCCCGCGCGTTGGCCGATTCATTAATGCAGCTGGCACGACAGGTT
TCCCGACTGGAAAGCGGGCAGTGAGCGCAACGCAATTAATGTGAGTTAGCTCACTCATTAGGCACCCCAG
GCTTTACACTTTATGCTTCCGGCTCGTATGTTGTGTGGAATTGTGAGCGGATAACAATTTCACACAGGAA
ACAGCTATGACCATGATTACGCCAGATTTAATTAAGGCCTTAATTAGGCTGCGCGCTCGCTCGCTCACTG
AGGCCGCCCGGGCAAAGCCCGGGCGTCGGGCGACCTTTGGTCGCCCGGCCTCAGTGAGCGAGCGAGCGCG
CAGAGAGGGAGTGGCCAACTCCATCACTAGGGGTTCCTTGTAGTTAATGATTAACCCGCCATGCTACTTA
TCTACGTAGCCATGCTCTAGGAAGATCTGAGGGCCCTGCGTATGAGTGCAAGTGGGTTTTAGGACCAGGA
TGAGGCGGGGTGGGGGTGCCTACCTGACGACCGACCCCGACCCACTGGACAAGCACCCAACCCCCATTCC
CCAAATTGCGCATCCCCTATCAGAGAGGGGGAGGGGAAACAGGATGCGGCGAGGCGCGTGCGCACTGCCA
GCTTCAGCACCGCGGACAGTGCCTTCGCCCCCGCCTGGCGGCGCGCGCCACCGCCGCCTCAGCACTGAAG
GCGCGCTGACGTCACTCGCCGGTCCCCCGCAAACTCCCCTTCCCGGCCACCTTGGTCGCGTCCGCGCCGC
CGCCGGCCCAGCCGGACCGCACCACGCGAGGCGCGAGATAGGGGGGCACGGGCGCGACCATCTGCGCTGC
GGCGCCGGCGACTCAGCGCTGCCTCAGTCTGCGGTGGGCAGCGGAGGAGTCGTGTCGTGCCTGAGAGCGC
AGTCGAGAGAACTTAAGCTGCAGAAGTTGGTCGTGAGGCACTGGGCAGGTAAGTATCAAGGTTACAAGAC
AGGTTTAAGGAGACCAATAGAAACTGGGCTTGTCGAGACAGAGAAGACTCTTGCGTTTCTGATAGGCACC
TATTGGTCTTACTGACATCCACTTTGCCTTTCTCTCCACAGGTGTCCACTCCCAGTTCAATTACAGCTCT
TAAGGCTAGAGTACTTAATACGACTCACTATAGGCTAGCCTCGAGACCACCATGCCACCTTCTACTAGTC
TTTTGTTGCTTGCTGCACTTCTCCCCTTCGCTCTTCCCGCTTCAGATTGGAAGACAGGAGAAGTCACCAT
GGTGAGCAAGGGCGAGGAGGATAACATGGCCATCATCAAGGAGTTCATGCGCTTCAAGGTGCACATGGAG
GGCTCCGTGAACGGCCACGAGTTCGAGATCGAGGGCGAGGGCGAGGGCCGCCCCTACGAGGGCACCCAGA
CCGCCAAGCTGAAGGTGACCAAGGGTGGCCCCCTGCCCTTCGCCTGGGACATCCTGTCCCCTCAGTTCAT
GTACGGCTCCAAGGCCTACGTGAAGCACCCCGCCGACATCCCCGACTACTTGAAGCTGTCCTTCCCCGAG
GGCTTCAAGTGGGAGCGCGTGATGAACTTCGAGGACGGCGGCGTGGTGACCGTGACCCAGGACTCCTCCC
TGCAGGACGGCGAGTTCATCTACAAGGTGAAGCTGCGCGGCACCAACTTCCCCTCCGACGGCCCCGTAAT
GCAGAAGAAGACCATGGGCTGGGAGGCCTCCTCCGAGCGGATGTACCCCGAGGACGGCGCCCTGAAGGGC
GAGATCAAGCAGAGGCTGAAGCTGAAGGACGGCGGCCACTACGACGCTGAGGTCAAGACCACCTACAAGG
CCAAGAAGCCCGTGCAGCTGCCCGGCGCCTACAACGTCAACATCAAGTTGGACATCACCTCCCACAACGA
GGACTACACCATCGTGGAACAGTACGAACGCGCCGAGGGCCGCCACTCCACCGGCGGCATGGACGAGCTG
TACAAGGGCGGTGGCGGATCTGGCGGCGGTGGTAGCGTCGACTTTCAGAAAGCTAGCTCTATTGTTTATA
AGAAGGAGGGGGAACAGGTGGAGTTCAGTTTCCCATTGGCCTTCACAGTCGAGAAGCTCACAGGATCAGG
AGAGTTGTGGTGGCAGGCCGAAAGAGCCTCCTCCAGCAAGAGTTGGATCACTTTTGATCTGAAAAACAAA
GAAGTGAGCGTGAAGAGAGTCACACAGGACCCTAAGCTGCAGATGGGCAAGAAGTTGCCTTTGCACTTGA
CACTCCCCCAAGCCCTGCCCCAGTATGCTGGCTCCGGGAACCTCACCCTCGCCTTGGAGGCTAAGACCGG
AAAGTTGCATCAGGAGGTCAACCTCGTGGTGATGAGGGCAACACAGCTGCAGAAGAACCTGACCTGCGAA
GTGTGGGGTCCCACCTCACCTAAACTGATGCTGTCTCTGAAGCTGGAGAATAAGGAGGCTAAAGTCAGTA
AAAGAGAGAAGGCTGTGTGGGTCCTTAACCCGGAGGCAGGGATGTGGCAGTGTCTTCTTAGCGACTCTGG
ACAGGTGCTGCTGGAGAGCAACATCAAGGTGCTTCCTACTTGGTCAACACCAGTACAGCCGATGGCCCTG
ATCGTACTCGGGGGAGTCGCCGGCCTGCTTCTGTTTATCGGCCTGGGCATCTTCTTCTGCGTACGCTACA
AGTATCGCAACAGGGATGAGGGATCTTACCACGTTGACGAATCTAGGAACTATATCAGTAACAGCGCTCA
GAGTAATGGCGCCGTGGTTAAAGAGAAACAGCCCTCCAGCGCCAAATCAGCAAACAAAAACAAGAAAAAC
AAGGATAAAGAGTACTACGTATAATCTAGAGTCGACCCGGGCGGCCGCTTCGAGCAGACATGATAAGATA
CATTGATGAGTTTGGACAAACCACAACTAGAATGCAGTGAAAAAAATGCTTTATTTGTGAAATTTGTGAT
GCTATTGCTTTATTTGTAACCATTATAAGCTGCAATAAACAAGTTAACAACAACAATTGCATTCATTTTA
TGTTTCAGGTTCAGGGGGAGATGTGGGAGGTTTTTTAAAGCAAGTAAAACCTCTACAAATGTGGTAAAAT
CGATAAGGATCTTCCTAGAGCATGGCTACGTAGATAAGTAGCATGGCGGGTTAATCATTAACTACAAGGA
ACCCCTAGTGATGGAGTTGGCCACTCCCTCTCTGCGCGCTCGCTCGCTCACTGAGGCCGGGCGACCAAAG
GTCGCCCGACGCCCGGGCTTTGCCCGGGCGGCCTCAGTGAGCGAGCGAGCGCGCAGCCTTAATTAACCTA
ATTCACTGGCCGTCGTTTTACAACGTCGTGACTGGGAAAACCCTGGCGTTACCCAACTTAATCGCCTTGC
AGCACATCCCCCTTTCGCCAGCTGGCGTAATAGCGAAGAGGCCCGCACCGATCGCCCTTCCCAACAGTTG
CGCAGCCTGAATGGCGAATGGG
[124 nt withheld, positions 3453-3576]
C
[91 nt withheld, positions 3578-3668]
A
[49 nt withheld, positions 3670-3718]
CCTTTGACGTTGGAGTCCACGTTCTTT
[37 nt withheld, positions 3746-3782]
ACCCTATCTCGGTCTATTCTTTTGATTTATAAGGGATTTTGCCGATTTCGGCCTATTGGTTAAAAAATGA
GCTGATTTAACAAAAATTTAACGCGAATTTTAACAAAATATTAACGCTTACAATTTAGGTGGCACTTTTC
GGGGAAATGTGCGCGGAACCCCTATTTGTTTATTTTTCTAAATACATTCAAATATGTATCCGCTCATGAG
ACAATAACCCTGATAAATGCTTCAATAATATTGAAAAAGGAAGAGTATGAGTATTCAACATTTCCGTGTC
GCCCTTATTCCCTTTTTTGCGGCATTTTGCCTTCCTGTTTTTGCTCACCCAGAAACGCTGGTGAAAGTAA
AAGATGCTGAAGATCAGTTGGGTGCACGAGTGGGTTACATCGAACTGGATCTCAACAGCGGTAAGATCCT
TGAGAGTTTTCGCCCCGAAGAACGTTTTCCAATGATGAGCACTTTTAAAGTTCTGCTATGTGGCGCGGTA
TTATCCCGTATTGACGCCGGGCAAGAGCAACTCGGTCGCCGCATACACTATTCTCAGAATGACTTGGTTG
AGTACTCACCAGTCACAGAAAAGCATCTTACGGATGGCATGACAGTAAGAGAATTATGCAGTGCTGCCAT
AACCATGAGTGATAACACTGCGGCCAACTTACTTCTGACAACGATCGGAGGACCGAAGGAGCTAACCGCT
TTTTTGCACAACATGGGGGATCATGTAACTCGCCTTGATCGTTGGGAACCGGAGCTGAATGAAGCCATAC
CAAACGACGAGCGTGACACCACGATGCCTGTAGCAATGGCAACAACGTTGCGCAAACTATTAACTGGCGA
ACTACTTACTCTAGCTTCCCGGCAACAATTAATAGACTGGATGGAGGCGGATAAAGTTGCAGGACCACTT
CTGCGCTCGGCCCTTCCGGCTGGCTGGTTTATTGCTGATAAATCTGGAGCCGGTGAGCGTGGGTCTCGCG
GTATCATTGCAGCACTGGGGCCAGATGGTAAGCCCTCCCGTATCGTAGTTATCTACACGACGGGGAGTCA
GGCAACTATGGATGAACGAAATAGACAGATCGCTGAGATAGGTGCCTCACTGATTAAGCATTGGTAACTG
TCAGACCAAGTTTACTCATATATACTTTAGATTGATTTAAAACTTCATTTTTAATTTAAAAGGATCTAGG
TGAAGATCCTTTTTGATAATCTCATGACCAAAATCCCTTAACGTGAGTTTTCGTTCCACTGAGCGTCAGA
CCCCGTAGAAAAGATCAAAGGATCTTCTTGAGATCCTTTTTTTCTGCGCGTAATCTGCTGCTTGCAAACA
AAAAAACCACCGCTACCAGCGGTGGTTTGTTTGCCGGATCAAGAGCTACCAACTCTTTTTCCGAAGGTAA
CTGGCTTCAGCAGAGCGCAGATACCAAATACTGTTCTTCTAGTGTAGCCGTAGTTAGGCCACCACTTCAA
GAACTCTGTAGCACCGCCTACATACCTCGCTCTGCTAATCCTGTTACCAGTGGCTGCTGCCAGTGGCGAT
AAGTCGTGTCTTACCGGGTTGGACTCAAGACGATAGTTACCGGATAAGGCGCAGCGGTCGGGCTGAACGG
GGGGTTCGTGCACACAGCCCAGCTTGGAGCGAACGACCTACACCGAACTGAGATACCTACAGCGTGAGCT
ATGAGAAAGCGCCACGCTTCCCGAAGGGAGAAAGGCGGACAGGTATCCGGTAAGCGGCAGGGTCGGAACA
GGAGAGCGCACGAGGGAGCTTCCAGGGGGAAACGCCTGGTATCTTTATAGTCCTGTCGGGTTTCGCCACC
TCTGACTTGAGCGTCGATTTTTGTGATGCTCGTCAGGGGGGCGGAGCCTATGGAAAAACGCCAGCAACGC
GGCCTTTTTACGGTTCCTGGCCTTTTGCTGGCCTTTTGCTCACATGTTCTTTCCTGCGTTATCCCCTGAT
TCTGTGGATAACCGTATTACCGCCTTTGAGTGAGCTGATACCGCTCGCCGCAGCCGAACGACCGAGCGCA
GCGAGTCAGTGAGCGAGGAAGCGGAAG
